Addgene plasmid #198119: pNLF1-C_hCOL4A5-Nluc_Q1016X
Purpose: Express hCOL4A5_Q1016X in mammalian cells
Depositing lab: Jeffrey Miner. Depositing organization: Washington University in Saint Louis. Publication: NanoLuc reporters identify COL4A5 nonsense mutations susceptible to drug-induced stop codon readthrough. Omachi K, Kai H, Roberge M, Miner JH. iScience. 2022 Feb 8;25(3):103891. doi: 10.1016/j.isci.2022.103891. eCollection 2022 Mar 18. PubMed 35243249.
Backbone
  Vector backbone: pNLF1-C
  Backbone manufacturer: Promega
  Vector type: Mammalian Expression
  Selectable markers: Hygromycin
Growth in bacteria
  Bacterial resistance: Ampicillin, 100 μg/mL
  Growth temperature: 37°C
  Growth strain: DH5alpha
  Copy number: High Copy
Gene/Insert
  Gene/Insert name: COL4A5
  Species: H. sapiens (human)
  Mutation: Q1016X
  Entrez Gene: COL4A5 (a.k.a. ASLN, ATS, ATS1, CA54)
  Promoter: CMV, beta-globin/IgG chimeric intron
  Tag / fusion protein: Nluc (C terminal on insert)
  Cloning method: Unknown
Terms and licenses: Academic/Nonprofit Terms; Industry Terms: Not Available to Industry
How to cite: pNLF1-C_hCOL4A5-Nluc_Q1016X was a gift from Jeffrey Miner (Addgene plasmid # 198119 ; http://n2t.net/addgene:198119 ; RRID:Addgene_198119)
