[The description below was written by a language model from this plasmid's Addgene catalogue record and pLannotate feature annotations shown in this document.]
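Description:
pNLF1-C_hCOL4A5-Nluc_Q1016X is a mammalian expression plasmid of about 11 kb built on Promega's pNLF1-C backbone, which is designed for fusing NanoLuc luciferase to the C terminus of a protein of interest. It is propagated in E. coli through a high-copy ColE1/pUC-type origin with ampicillin resistance (bla), and a ColE1 cer site helps keep the plasmid monomeric. For selection in mammalian cells it carries a hygromycin phosphotransferase (hph) cassette driven by the SV40 enhancer/early promoter and closed by a synthetic polyadenylation signal. Several short annotated fragments (SET1, T7 terminator, large T antigen, M13 ori, bom, tnpA) appear to be partial matches to backbone sequence rather than functional parts.

The payload is the human COL4A5 coding sequence, encoding the alpha 5 chain of type IV collagen, a structural component of the glomerular basement membrane. It carries the nonsense mutation Q1016X and is followed downstream by a human codon-optimized Nluc reading frame. Transcription is driven by the CMV immediate-early enhancer and promoter with a β-globin/immunoglobulin chimeric intron that promotes efficient mRNA processing. A T7 promoter sits just upstream of the insert, and an SV40 poly(A) signal lies downstream. Because the premature stop codon precedes the luciferase, NanoLuc should be produced only when ribosomes read through the mutation and continue to the end of the fusion. Luminescence therefore reports full-length translation. The stated purpose is expression of the Q1016X mutant in mammalian cells, and the associated publication used such NanoLuc reporters to identify COL4A5 nonsense mutations susceptible to drug-induced stop codon readthrough.
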