Features (pLannotate 1.2.2; 20 found; start..end, strand, type, name):
    126..503     +  enhancer       CMV enhancer: human cytomegalovirus immediate early enhancer
    505..704     +  promoter       CMV promoter: human cytomegalovirus (CMV) immediate early promoter
    843..975     +  intron         chimeric intron: chimera between introns from human β-globin and immunoglobulin heavy chain genes
   1019..1037    +  promoter       T7 promoter: promoter for bacteriophage T7 RNA polymerase
   1056..6128    +  CDS            COL4A5: CO4A5_HUMAN - Experimental evidence at protein level: Swiss-Prot protein existence level 1. Type IV collagen is the major structural component of glomerular basement membranes (GBM), forming a 'chicken-wire' meshwork together with laminins, proteoglycans and entactin/nidogen. From Homo sapiens (Human).
   6141..6653    +  CDS            Nluc: NanoLuc® luciferase human codon-optimized
   6686..6735    +  CDS            SET1 (fragment): solubility-enhancement tag derived from T7 phage gene 10B
   6743..6762    +  terminator     T7 terminator (fragment): transcription terminator for bacteriophage T7 RNA polymerase
   6784..6905    -  polyA_signal   SV40 poly(A) signal: SV40 polyadenylation signal
   6928..6996    -  CDS            large T antigen (fragment): large T antigen from SV40 (simian virus 40)
   7001..7033    +  rep_origin     M13 ori (fragment): M13 bacteriophage origin of replication; arrow indicates direction of (+) strand synthesis
   7034..7085    -  misc_feature   bom (fragment): basis of mobility region from pBR322
   7150..7507    +  promoter       SV40 promoter: SV40 enhancer and early promoter
   7538..8560    +  CDS            hph: KHYB_ECOLX - Experimental evidence at protein level: Swiss-Prot protein existence level 1. The aminoglycoside phosphotransferases achieve inactivation of their antibiotic substrates by phosphorylation. Only phosphorylates hygromycin and closely related compounds such as demethyl analogs and destomycin. From Escherichia coli.
   8599..8647    +  polyA_signal   poly(A) signal: synthetic polyadenylation signal
   8668..8760    -  CDS            tnpA (fragment): TN5P_ECOLX - Also known as tnp. Experimental evidence at protein level: Swiss-Prot protein existence level 1. Mediates transposition of transposon Tn5 by a 'cut and paste' mechanism. First, the monomeric transposase binds the 19 bp inverted DNA repeats flanking the transposon. Then, dimerization of the DNA- bound transposase creates a synaptic DNA complex. After nicking of the first DNA strand, excision of the transposon proceeds through a series of intermediates. The transposase then mediates the insertion of the transposon at a new site by strand transfer. The activity of the wild- type tran
   8803..8907    +  promoter       AmpR promoter: bla
   8908..9768    +  CDS            AmpR: β-lactamase; bla; confers resistance to ampicillin, carbenicillin, and related antibiotics
   9926..10514   -  rep_origin     ori: high-copy-number ColE1/pMB1/pBR322/pUC origin of replication
  10630..10913   +  misc_feature   cer region: ColE1-derived recombination site that helps to maintain plasmids as monomers
>Addgene plasmid #198119 | pNLF1-C_hCOL4A5-Nluc_Q1016X | addgene full sequence | sequence record 389653 | Addgene NGS Result
TAGCCATATTATTCATTGGTTATATAGCATAAATCAATATTGGCTATTGGCCATTGCATACGTTGTATCT
ATATCATAATATGTACATTTATATTGGCTCATGTCCAATATGACCGCCATGTTGGCATTGATTATTGACT
AGTTATTAATAGTAATCAATTACGGGGTCATTAGTTCATAGCCCATATATGGAGTTCCGCGTTACATAAC
TTACGGTAAATGGCCCGCCTGGCTGACCGCCCAACGACCCCCGCCCATTGACGTCAATAATGACGTATGT
TCCCATAGTAACGCCAATAGGGACTTTCCATTGACGTCAATGGGTGGAGTATTTACGGTAAACTGCCCAC
TTGGCAGTACATCAAGTGTATCATATGCCAAGTCCGCCCCCTATTGACGTCAATGACGGTAAATGGCCCG
CCTGGCATTATGCCCAGTACATGACCTTACGGGACTTTCCTACTTGGCAGTACATCTACGTATTAGTCAT
CGCTATTACCATGGTGATGCGGTTTTGGCAGTACACCAATGGGCGTGGATAGCGGTTTGACTCACGGGGA
TTTCCAAGTCTCCACCCCATTGACGTCAATGGGAGTTTGTTTTGGCACCAAAATCAACGGGACTTTCCAA
AATGTCGTAATAACCCCGCCCCGTTGACGCAAATGGGCGGTAGGCGTGTACGGTGGGAGGTCTATATAAG
CAGAGCTGGTTTAGTGAACCGTCAGATCACTAGAAGCTTTATTGCGGTAGTTTATCACAGTTAAATTGCT
AACGCAGTCAGTGCTTCTGACACAACAGTCTCGAACTTAAGCTGCAGAAGTTGGTCGTGAGGCACTGGGC
AGGTAAGTATCAAGGTTACAAGACAGGTTTAAGGAGACCAATAGAAACTGGGCTTGTCGAGACAGAGAAG
ACTCTTGCGTTTCTGATAGGCACCTATTGGTCTTACTGACATCCACTTTGCCTTTCTCTCCACAGGTGTC
CACTCCCAGTTCAATTACAGCTCTTAAGGCTAGAGTATTAATACGACTCACTATAGGGCTAGCAAAGCGA
TCGCCATGAAACTGCGTGGAGTCAGCCTGGCTGCCGGCTTGTTCTTACTGGCCCTGAGTCTTTGGGGGCA
GCCTGCAGAGGCTGCGGCTTGCTATGGGTGTTCTCCAGGATCAAAGTGTGACTGCAGTGGCATAAAAGGG
GAAAAGGGAGAGAGAGGGTTTCCAGGTTTGGAAGGACACCCAGGATTGCCTGGATTTCCAGGTCCAGAAG
GGCCTCCGGGGCCTCGGGGACAAAAGGGTGATGATGGAATTCCAGGGCCACCAGGACCAAAAGGAATCAG
AGGTCCTCCTGGACTTCCTGGATTTCCAGGGACACCAGGTCTTCCTGGAATGCCAGGCCACGATGGGGCC
CCAGGACCTCAAGGTATTCCCGGATGCAATGGAACCAAGGGAGAACGTGGATTTCCAGGCAGTCCCGGTT
TTCCTGGTTTACAGGGTCCTCCAGGACCCCCTGGGATCCCAGGTATGAAGGGTGAACCAGGTAGTATAAT
TATGTCATCACTGCCAGGACCAAAGGGTAATCCAGGATATCCAGGTCCTCCTGGAATACAAGGCCTACCT
GGTCCCACTGGTATACCAGGGCCAATTGGTCCCCCAGGACCACCAGGTTTGATGGGCCCTCCTGGTCCAC
CAGGACTTCCAGGACCTAAGGGGAATATGGGCTTAAATTTCCAGGGACCCAAAGGTGAAAAAGGTGAGCA
AGGTCTTCAGGGCCCACCTGGGCCACCTGGGCAGATCAGTGAACAGAAAAGACCAATTGATGTAGAGTTT
CAGAAAGGAGATCAGGGACTTCCTGGTGACCGAGGGCCTCCTGGACCTCCAGGGATACGTGGTCCTCCAG
GTCCCCCAGGTGGTGAGAAAGGTGAGAAGGGTGAGCAAGGAGAGCCAGGCAAAAGAGGTAAACCAGGCAA
AGATGGAGAAAATGGCCAACCAGGAATTCCTGGTTTGCCTGGTGATCCTGGTTACCCTGGTGAACCCGGA
AGGGATGGTGAAAAGGGCCAAAAAGGTGACACTGGCCCACCTGGACCTCCTGGACTTGTAATTCCTAGAC
CTGGGACTGGTATAACTATAGGAGAAAAAGGAAACATTGGGTTGCCTGGGTTGCCTGGAGAAAAAGGAGA
GCGAGGATTTCCTGGAATACAGGGTCCACCTGGCCTTCCTGGACCTCCAGGGGCTGCAGTTATGGGTCCT
CCTGGCCCTCCTGGATTTCCTGGAGAAAGGGGTCAGAAAGGTGATGAAGGACCACCTGGAATTTCCATTC
CTGGACCTCCTGGACTTGACGGACAGCCTGGGGCTCCTGGGCTTCCAGGGCCTCCTGGCCCTGCTGGCCC
TCACATTCCTCCTAGTGATGAGATATGTGAACCAGGCCCTCCAGGCCCCCCAGGATCTCCAGGTGATAAA
GGACTCCAAGGAGAACAAGGAGTGAAAGGTGACAAAGGTGACACTTGCTTCAACTGCATTGGAACTGGTA
TTTCAGGGCCTCCAGGTCAACCTGGTTTGCCAGGTCTCCCAGGTCCTCCAGGATCTCTTGGTTTCCCTGG
ACAGAAAGGGGAAAAAGGACAAGCTGGTGCAACTGGTCCCAAAGGATTACCAGGCATTCCAGGAGCTCCA
GGTGCTCCAGGCTTTCCTGGATCTAAAGGTGAACCTGGTGATATCCTCACTTTTCCAGGAATGAAGGGTG
ACAAAGGAGAGTTGGGTTCCCCTGGAGCTCCAGGGCTTCCTGGTTTACCTGGCACTCCTGGACAGGATGG
ATTGCCAGGGCTTCCTGGCCCGAAAGGAGAGCCTGGTGGAATTACTTTTAAGGGTGAAAGAGGTCCCCCT
GGGAACCCAGGTTTACCAGGCCTCCCAGGGAATATAGGGCCTATGGGTCCCCCTGGTTTCGGCCCTCCAG
GCCCAGTAGGTGAAAAAGGCATACAAGGTGTGGCAGGAAATCCAGGCCAGCCAGGAATACCAGGTCCTAA
AGGGGATCCAGGTCAGACTATAACCCAGCCGGGGAAGCCTGGCTTGCCTGGTAACCCAGGCAGAGATGGT
GATGTAGGTCTTCCAGGTGACCCTGGACTTCCAGGGCAACCAGGCTTGCCAGGGATACCTGGTAGCAAAG
GAGAACCAGGTATCCCTGGAATTGGGCTTCCTGGACCACCTGGTCCCAAAGGCTTTCCTGGAATTCCAGG
ACCTCCAGGAGCACCTGGGACACCTGGAAGAATTGGTCTAGAAGGCCCTCCTGGGCCACCCGGCTTTCCA
GGACCAAAGGGTGAACCAGGATTTGCATTACCTGGGCCACCTGGGCCACCAGGACTTCCAGGTTTCAAAG
GAGCACTTGGTCCAAAAGGTGATCGTGGTTTCCCAGGACCTCCGGGTCCTCCAGGACGCACTGGCTTAGA
TGGGCTCCCTGGACCAAAAGGTGATGTTGGACCAAATGGACAACCTGGACCAATGGGACCTCCTGGGCTG
CCAGGAATAGGTGTTCAGGGACCACCAGGACCACCAGGGATTCCTGGGCCAATAGGTCAACCTGGTTTAC
ATGGAATACCAGGAGAGAAGGGGGATCCAGGACCTCCTGGACTTGATGTTCCAGGACCCCCAGGTGAAAG
AGGCAGTCCAGGGATCCCCGGAGCACCTGGTCCTATAGGACCTCCAGGATCACCAGGGCTTCCAGGAAAA
GCAGGTGCCTCTGGATTTCCAGGTACCAAAGGTGAAATGGGTATGATGGGACCTCCAGGCCCACCAGGAC
CTTTGGGAATTCCTGGCAGGAGTGGTGTACCTGGTCTTAAAGGTGATGATGGCTTGCAGGGTCAGCCAGG
ACTTCCTGGCCCTACAGGAGAAAAAGGTAGTAAAGGAGAGCCTGGCCTTCCAGGCCCTCCTGGACCAATG
GATCCAAATCTTCTGGGCTCAAAAGGAGAGAAGGGGGAACCTGGCTTACCAGGTATACCTGGAGTTTCAG
GGCCAAAAGGTTATCAGGGTTTGCCTGGAGACCCAGGGCAACCTGGACTGAGTGGACAACCTGGATTACC
AGGACCACCAGGTCCCAAAGGTAACCCTGGTCTCCCTGGATAGCCAGGTCTTATAGGACCTCCTGGACTT
AAAGGAACCATCGGTGATATGGGTTTTCCAGGGCCTCAGGGTGTGGAAGGGCCTCCTGGACCTTCTGGAG
TTCCTGGACAACCTGGCTCCCCAGGATTACCTGGACAGAAAGGCGACAAAGGTGATCCTGGTATTTCAAG
CATTGGTCTTCCAGGTCTTCCTGGTCCAAAGGGTGAGCCTGGTCTGCCTGGATACCCAGGGAACCCTGGT
ATCAAAGGTTCTGTGGGAGATCCTGGTTTGCCCGGATTACCAGGAACCCCTGGAGCAAAAGGACAACCAG
GCCTTCCTGGATTCCCAGGAACCCCAGGCCCTCCTGGACCAAAAGGTATTAGTGGCCCTCCTGGGAACCC
CGGCCTTCCAGGAGAACCTGGTCCTGTAGGTGGTGGAGGTCATCCTGGGCAACCAGGGCCTCCAGGCGAA
AAAGGCAAACCCGGTCAAGATGGTATTCCTGGACCAGCTGGACAGAAGGGTGAACCAGGTCAACCAGGCT
TTGGAAACCCAGGACCGCCTGGACTTCCAGGACTTTCTGGCCAAAAGGGTGATGGAGGATTACCTGGGAT
TCCAGGAAATCCTGGCCTTCCAGGTCCAAAGGGCGAACCAGGCTTTCACGGTTTCCCTGGTGTGCAGGGT
CCCCCAGGCCCTCCTGGTTCTCCGGGTCCAGCTCTGGAAGGACCTAAAGGCAACCCTGGGCCCCAAGGTC
CTCCTGGGAGACCAGGTCCTACAGGTTTTCAAGGTCTACCAGGTCCAGAAGGTCCTCCAGGTCTCCCTGG
AAATGGAGGTATTAAAGGAGAGAAGGGAAATCCAGGCCAACCTGGGCTACCTGGCTTGCCTGGTTTGAAA
GGAGATCAAGGACCACCAGGACTCCAGGGTAATCCTGGCCGGCCGGGTCTCAATGGAATGAAAGGAGATC
CTGGTCTCCCTGGTGTTCCAGGATTCCCAGGCATGAAAGGACCCAGTGGAGTACCTGGATCAGCTGGCCC
TGAGGGGGAACCGGGACTTATTGGTCCTCCAGGTCCTCCTGGATTACCTGGTCCTTCAGGACAGAGTATC
ATAATTAAAGGAGATGCTGGTCCTCCAGGAATCCCTGGCCAGCCTGGGCTAAAGGGTCTACCAGGACCCC
AAGGACCTCAAGGCTTACCAGGTCCAACTGGCCCTCCAGGAGATCCTGGACGCAATGGACTCCCTGGCTT
TGATGGTGCAGGAGGGCGCAAAGGAGACCCAGGTCTGCCAGGACAGCCAGGTACCCGTGGTTTGGATGGT
CCCCCTGGTCCAGATGGATTGCAAGGTCCCCCAGGTCCCCCTGGAACCTCCTCTGTTGCACATGGATTTC
TTATTACACGCCACAGCCAGACAACGGATGCACCACAATGCCCACAGGGAACACTTCAGGTCTATGAAGG
CTTTTCTCTCCTGTATGTACAAGGAAATAAAAGAGCCCACGGTCAAGACTTGGGGACGGCTGGCAGCTGC
CTTCGTCGCTTTAGTACCATGCCTTTCATGTTCTGCAACATCAATAATGTTTGCAACTTTGCTTCAAGAA
ATGACTATTCTTACTGGCTCTCTACCCCAGAGCCCATGCCAATGAGCATGCAACCCCTAAAGGGCCAGAG
CATCCAGCCATTCATTAGTCGATGTGCAGTATGTGAAGCTCCAGCTGTGGTGATCGCAGTTCACAGTCAG
ACGATCCAGATTCCCCATTGTCCTCAGGGATGGGATTCTCTGTGGATTGGTTATTCCTTCATGATGCATA
CAAGTGCAGGGGCAGAAGGCTCAGGTCAAGCCCTAGCCTCCCCTGGTTCCTGCTTGGAAGAGTTTCGTTC
AGCTCCCTTCATCGAATGTCATGGGAGGGGTACCTGTAACTACTATGCCAACTCCTACAGCTTTTGGCTG
GCAACTGTAGATGTGTCAGACATGTTCAGTAAACCTCAGTCAGAAACGCTGAAAGCAGGAGACTTGAGGA
CACGAATTAGCCGATGTCAAGTGTGCATGAAGAGGACATTCTCGAGCGGCGTCTTCACACTCGAAGATTT
CGTTGGGGACTGGCGACAGACAGCCGGCTACAACCTGGACCAAGTCCTTGAACAGGGAGGTGTGTCCAGT
TTGTTTCAGAATCTCGGGGTGTCCGTAACTCCGATCCAAAGGATTGTCCTGAGCGGTGAAAATGGGCTGA
AGATCGACATCCATGTCATCATCCCGTATGAAGGTCTGAGCGGCGACCAAATGGGCCAGATCGAAAAAAT
TTTTAAGGTGGTGTACCCTGTGGATGATCATCACTTTAAGGTGATCCTGCACTATGGCACACTGGTAATC
GACGGGGTTACGCCGAACATGATCGACTATTTCGGACGGCCGTATGAAGGCATCGCCGTGTTCGACGGCA
AAAAGATCACTGTAACAGGGACCCTGTGGAACGGCAACAAAATTATCGACGAGCGCCTGATCAACCCCGA
CGGCTCCCTGCTGTTCCGAGTAACCATCAACGGAGTGACCGGCTGGCGGCTGTGCGAACGCATTCTGGCG
TAAGGCCGCGACTCTAGGGCATGCAAGCTGATCCGGCTGCTAACAAAGCCCGAAAGGAAGCTGAGTTGGC
TGCTGCCACCGCTGAGCAATAACTAGCATAACCCCTTGGGGCGGCCGCTTCGAGCAGACATGATAAGATA
CATTGATGAGTTTGGACAAACCACAACTAGAATGCAGTGAAAAAAATGCTTTATTTGTGAAATTTGTGAT
GCTATTGCTTTATTTGTAACCATTATAAGCTGCAATAAACAAGTTAACAACAACAATTGCATTCATTTTA
TGTTTCAGGTTCAGGGGGAGATGTGGGAGGTTTTTTTAAGCAAGTAAAACCTCTACAAATGTGGTAAAAT
CGAATTTTAACAAAATATTAACGCTTACAATTTCCTGATGCGGTATTTTCTCCTTACGCATCTGTGCGGT
ATTTCACACCGCATACGCGGATCTGCGCAGCACCATGGCCTGAAATAACCTCTGAAAGAGGAACTTGGTT
AGGTACCTTCTGAGGCGGAAAGAACCAGCTGTGGAATGTGTGTCAGTTAGGGTGTGGAAAGTCCCCAGGC
TCCCCAGCAGGCAGAAGTATGCAAAGCATGCATCTCAATTAGTCAGCAACCAGGTGTGGAAAGTCCCCAG
GCTCCCCAGCAGGCAGAAGTATGCAAAGCATGCATCTCAATTAGTCAGCAACCATAGTCCCGCCCCTAAC
TCCGCCCATCCCGCCCCTAACTCCGCCCAGTTCCGCCCATTCTCCGCCCCATGGCTGACTAATTTTTTTT
ATTTATGCAGAGGCCGAGGCCGCCTCGGCCTCTGAGCTATTCCAGAAGTAGTGAGGAGGCTTTTTTGGAG
GCCTAGGCTTTTGCAAAAAGCTCGATTCTTCTGACACTAGCGCCACCATGAAGAAGCCCGAACTCACCGC
TACCAGCGTTGAAAAATTTCTCATCGAGAAGTTCGACAGTGTGAGCGACCTGATGCAGTTGTCGGAGGGC
GAAGAGAGCCGAGCCTTCAGCTTCGATGTCGGCGGACGCGGCTATGTACTGCGGGTGAATAGCTGCGCTG
ATGGCTTCTACAAAGACCGCTACGTGTACCGCCACTTCGCCAGCGCTGCACTACCCATCCCCGAAGTGTT
GGACATCGGCGAGTTCAGCGAGAGCCTGACATACTGCATCAGTAGACGCGCCCAAGGCGTTACTCTCCAA
GACCTCCCCGAAACAGAGCTGCCTGCTGTGTTACAGCCTGTCGCCGAAGCTATGGATGCTATTGCCGCCG
CCGACCTCAGTCAAACCAGCGGCTTCGGCCCATTCGGGCCCCAAGGCATCGGCCAGTACACAACCTGGCG
GGATTTCATTTGCGCCATTGCTGATCCCCATGTCTACCACTGGCAGACCGTGATGGACGACACCGTGTCC
GCCAGCGTAGCTCAAGCCCTGGACGAACTGATGCTGTGGGCCGAAGACTGTCCCGAGGTGCGCCACCTCG
TCCATGCCGACTTCGGCAGCAACAACGTCCTGACCGACAACGGCCGCATCACCGCCGTAATCGACTGGTC
CGAAGCTATGTTCGGGGACAGTCAGTACGAGGTGGCCAACATCTTCTTCTGGCGGCCCTGGCTGGCTTGC
ATGGAGCAGCAGACTCGCTACTTCGAGCGCCGGCATCCCGAGCTGGCCGGCAGCCCTCGTCTGCGAGCCT
ACATGCTGCGCATCGGCCTGGATCAGCTCTACCAGAGCCTCGTGGACGGCAACTTCGACGATGCTGCCTG
GGCTCAAGGCCGCTGCGATGCCATCGTCCGCAGCGGGGCCGGCACCGTCGGTCGCACACAAATCGCTCGC
CGGAGCGCAGCCGTATGGACCGACGGCTGCGTCGAGGTGCTGGCCGACAGCGGCAACCGCCGGCCCAGTA
CACGACCGCGCGCTAAGGAGGTAGGTCGAGTTTAGACTCTAGCCATCACGATGGCCGCAATAAAATATCT
TTATTTTCATTACATCTGTGTGTTGGTTTTTTGTGTGAATCGATAGCGATAAGGATCCTCTTTGCGCTTG
CGTTTTCCCTTGTCCAGATAGCCCAGTAGCTGACATTCATCCGGGGTCAGCACCGTTTCTGCGGACTGGC
TTTCTACGTAATGGTTTCTTAGACGTCAGGTGGCACTTTTCGGGGAAATGTGCGCGGAACCCCTATTTGT
TTATTTTTCTAAATACATTCAAATATGTATCCGCTCATGAGACAATAACCCTGATAAATGCTTCAATAAT
ATTGAAAAAGGAAGAGTATGAGTATTCAACATTTCCGTGTCGCCCTTATTCCCTTTTTTGCGGCATTTTG
CCTTCCTGTTTTTGCTCACCCAGAAACGCTGGTGAAAGTAAAAGATGCTGAAGATCAGTTGGGTGCACGA
GTGGGTTACATCGAACTGGATCTCAACAGCGGTAAGATCCTTGAGAGTTTTCGCCCCGAAGAACGTTTTC
CAATGATGAGCACTTTCAAAGTTCTGCTATGTGGCGCGGTATTATCCCGTATTGACGCCGGGCAAGAGCA
ACTCGGTCGCCGCATACACTATTCTCAGAATGACTTGGTTGAGTACTCACCAGTCACAGAAAAGCATCTT
ACGGATGGCATGACAGTAAGAGAATTATGCAGTGCTGCCATAACCATGAGTGATAACACTGCGGCCAACT
TACTTCTGACAACTATCGGAGGACCGAAGGAGCTAACCGCTTTTTTGCACAACATGGGGGATCATGTAAC
TCGCCTTGATCGTTGGGAACCGGAGCTGAATGAAGCCATACCAAACGACGAGCGTGACACCACGATGCCT
GTAGCAATGGCAACAACGTTGCGCAAACTATTAACTGGCGAACTACTTACTCTAGCTTCCCGGCAACAAT
TAATAGACTGGATGGAGGCGGATAAAGTTGCAGGACCACTTCTGCGCTCGGCCCTTCCGGCTGGCTGGTT
TATTGCTGATAAATCTGGAGCCGGTGAGCGTGGGTCTCGCGGTATCATTGCAGCACTGGGGCCAGATGGT
AAGCCCTCCCGTATCGTAGTTATCTACACGACGGGGAGTCAGGCAACTATGGATGAACGAAATAGACAGA
TCGCTGAGATAGGTGCCTCACTGATTAAGCATTGGTAATTCGAAATGACCGACCAAGCGACGCCCAACCG
GTATCAGCTCACTCAAAGGCGGTAATACGGTTATCCACAGAATCAGGGGATAACGCAGGAAAGAACATGT
GAGCAAAAGGCCAGCAAAAGGCCAGGAACCGTAAAAAGGCCGCGTTGCTGGCGTTTTTCCATAGGCTCCG
CCCCCCTGACGAGCATCACAAAAATCGACGCTCAAGTCAGAGGTGGCGAAACCCGACAGGACTATAAAGA
TACCAGGCGTTTCCCCCTGGAAGCTCCCTCGTGCGCTCTCCTGTTCCGACCCTGCCGCTTACCGGATACC
TGTCCGCCTTTCTCCCTTCGGGAAGCGTGGCGCTTTCTCATAGCTCACGCTGTAGGTATCTCAGTTCGGT
GTAGGTCGTTCGCTCCAAGCTGGGCTGTGTGCACGAACCCCCCGTTCAGCCCGACCGCTGCGCCTTATCC
GGTAACTATCGTCTTGAGTCCAACCCGGTAAGACACGACTTATCGCCACTGGCAGCAGCCACTGGTAACA
GGATTAGCAGAGCGAGGTATGTAGGCGGTGCTACAGAGTTCTTGAAGTGGTGGCCTAACTACGGCTACAC
TAGAAGGACAGTATTTGGTATCTGCGCTCTGCTGAAGCCAGTTACCTTCGGAAAAAGAGTTGGTAGCTCT
TGATCCGGCAAACAAACCACCGCTGGTAGCGGTGGTTTTTTTGTTTGCAAGCAGCAGATTACGCGCAGAA
AAAAAGGATTTCAAGAAGATCCTTTGATCTTTTCTACGGGGTCTGACGCTCAGTGGAACGAAAACTCACG
TTAAGGGATTTTGGTCATGAGATTATCAAAAAGGATCTTCACCTAGATCCTTTTATAGTCCGGAAATACA
GGAACGCACGCTGGATGGCCCTTCGCTGGGATGGTGAAACCATGAAAAATGGCAGCTTCAGTGGATTAAG
TGGGGGTAATGTGGCCTGTACCCTCTGGTTGCATAGGTATTCATACGGTTAAAATTTATCAGGCGCGATT
GCGGCAGTTTTTCGGGTGGTTTGTTGCCATTTTTACCTGTCTGCTGCCGTGATCGCGCTGAACGCGTTTT
AGCGGTGCGTACAATTAAGGGATTATGGTAAATCCACTTACTGTCTGCCCTCGTAGCCATCGAGATAAAC
CGCAGTACTCCGGCCACGATGCGTCCGGCGTAGAGGATCGAGATCTTCAATATTGGCCAT
